>Addgene plasmid #78836 | pcDNA3-HA-RIPK1 K163R | addgene full sequence | sequence record 149178 | Addgene assembled sequence
GACGGATCGGGAGATCTCCCGATCCCCTATGGTGCACTCTCAGTACAATCTGCTCTGATGCCGCATAGTT
AAGCCAGTATCTGCTCCCTGCTTGTGTGTTGGAGGTCGCTGAGTAGTGCGCGAGCAAAATTTAAGCTACA
ACAAGGCAAGGCTTGACCGACAATTGCATGAAGAATCTGCTTAGGGTTAGGCGTTTTGCGCTGCTTCGCG
ATGTACGGGCCAGATATACGCGTTGACATTGATTATTGACTAGTTATTAATAGTAATCAATTACGGGGTC
ATTAGTTCATAGCCCATATATGGAGTTCCGCGTTACATAACTTACGGTAAATGGCCCGCCTGGCTGACCG
CCCAACGACCCCCGCCCATTGACGTCAATAATGACGTATGTTCCCATAGTAACGCCAATAGGGACTTTCC
ATTGACGTCAATGGGTGGAGTATTTACGGTAAACTGCCCACTTGGCAGTACATCAAGTGTATCATATGCC
AAGTACGCCCCCTATTGACGTCAATGACGGTAAATGGCCCGCCTGGCATTATGCCCAGTACATGACCTTA
TGGGACTTTCCTACTTGGCAGTACATCTACGTATTAGTCATCGCTATTACCATGGTGATGCGGTTTTGGC
AGTACATCAATGGGCGTGGATAGCGGTTTGACTCACGGGGATTTCCAAGTCTCCACCCCATTGACGTCAA
TGGGAGTTTGTTTTGGCACCAAAATCAACGGGACTTTCCAAAATGTCGTAACAACTCCGCCCCATTGACG
CAAATGGGCGGTAGGCGTGTACGGTGGGAGGTCTATATAAGCAGAGCTCTCTGGCTAACTAGAGAACCCA
CTGCTTACTGGCTTATCGAAATTAATACGACTCACTATAGGGAGACCCAAGCTTGGTACCATGGCCTCCT
ACCCTTATGATGTGCCAGATTATGCCTCTCCCGAATTCATGCAACCAGACATGTCCTTGAATGTCATTAA
GATGAAATCCAGTGACTTCCTGGAGAGTGCAGAACTGGACAGCGGAGGCTTTGGGAAGGTGTCTCTGTGT
TTCCACAGAACCCAGGGACTCATGATCATGAAAACAGTGTACAAGGGGCCCAACTGCATTGAGCACAACG
AGGCCCTCTTGGAGGAGGCGAAGATGATGAACAGACTGAGACACAGCCGGGTGGTGAAGCTCCTGGGCGT
CATCATAGAGGAAGGGAAGTACTCCCTGGTGATGGAGTACATGGAGAAGGGCAACCTGATGCACGTGCTG
AAAGCCGAGATGAGTACTCCGCTTTCTGTAAAAGGAAGGATAATTTTGGAAATCATTGAAGGAATGTGCT
ACTTACATGGAAAAGGCGTGATACACAAGGACCTGAAGCCTGAAAATATCCTTGTTGATAATGACTTCCA
CATTAAGATCGCAGACCTCGGCCTTGCCTCCTTTAGGATGTGGAGCAAACTGAATAATGAAGAGCACAAT
GAGCTGAGGGAAGTGGACGGCACCGCTAAGAAGAATGGCGGCACCCTCTACTACATGGCGCCCGAGCACC
TGAATGACGTCAACGCAAAGCCCACAGAGAAGTCGGATGTGTACAGCTTTGCTGTAGTACTCTGGGCGAT
ATTTGCAAATAAGGAGCCATATGAAAATGCTATCTGTGAGCAGCAGTTGATAATGTGCATAAAATCTGGG
AACAGGCCAGATGTGGATGACATCACTGAGTACTGCCCAAGAGAAATTATCAGTCTCATGAAGCTCTGCT
GGGAAGCGAATCCGGAAGCTCGGCCGACATTTCCTGGCATTGAAGAAAAATTTAGGCCTTTTTATTTAAG
TCAATTAGAAGAAAGTGTAGAAGAGGACGTGAAGAGTTTAAAGAAAGAGTATTCAAACGAAAATGCAGTT
GTGAAGAGAATGCAGTCTCTTCAACTTGATTGTGTGGCAGTACCTTCAAGCCGGTCAAATTCAGCCACAG
AACAGCCTGGTTCACTGCACAGTTCCCAGGGACTTGGGATGGGTCCTGTGGAGGAGTCCTGGTTTGCTCC
TTCCCTGGAGCACCCACAAGAAGAGAATGAGCCCAGCCTGCAGAGTAAACTCCAAGACGAAGCCAACTAC
CATCTTTATGGCAGCCGCATGGACAGGCAGACGAAACAGCAGCCCAGACAGAATGTGGCTTACAACAGAG
AGGAGGAAAGGAGACGCAGGGTCTCCCATGACCCTTTTGCACAGCAAAGACCTTACGAGAATTTTCAGAA
TACAGAGGGAAAAGGCACTGCTTATTCCAGTGCAGCCAGTCATGGTAATGCAGTGCACCAGCCCTCAGGG
CTCACCAGCCAACCTCAAGTACTGTATCAGAACAATGGATTATATAGCTCACATGGCTTTGGAACAAGAC
CACTGGATCCAGGAACAGCAGGTCCCAGAGTTTGGTACAGGCCAATTCCAAGTCATATGCCTAGTCTGCA
TAATATCCCAGTGCCTGAGACCAACTATCTAGGAAATACACCCACCATGCCATTCAGCTCCTTGCCACCA
ACAGATGAATCTATAAAATATACCATATACAATAGTACTGGCATTCAGATTGGAGCCTACAATTATATGG
AGATTGGTGGGACGAGTTCATCACTACTAGACAGCACAAATACGAACTTCAAAGAAGAGCCAGCTGCTAA
GTACCAAGCTATCTTTGATAATACCACTAGTCTGACGGATAAACACCTGGACCCAATCAGGGAAAATCTG
GGAAAGCACTGGAAAAACTGTGCCCGTAAACTGGGCTTCACACAGTCTCAGATTGATGAAATTGACCATG
ACTATGAGCGAGATGGACTGAAAGAAAAGGTTTACCAGATGCTCCAAAAGTGGGTGATGAGGGAAGGCAT
AAAGGGAGCCACGGTGGGGAAGCTGGCCCAGGCGCTCCACCAGTGTTCCAGGATCGACCTTCTGAGCAGC
TTGATTTACGTCAGCCAGAACTAACTCGAGCATGCATCTAGAGGGCCCGTTTAAACCCGCTGATCAGCCT
CGACTGTGCCTTCTAGTTGCCAGCCATCTGTTGTTTGCCCCTCCCCCGTGCCTTCCTTGACCCTGGAAGG
TGCCACTCCCACTGTCCTTTCCTAATAAAATGAGGAAATTGCATCGCATTGTCTGAGTAGGTGTCATTCT
ATTCTGGGGGGTGGGGTGGGGCAGGACAGCAAGGGGGAGGATTGGGAAGACAATAGCAGGCATGCTGGGG
ATGCGGTGGGCTCTATGGCTTCTGAGGCGGAAAGAACCAGCTGGGGCTCTAGGGGGTATCCCC
[124 nt withheld, positions 3284-3407]
C
[91 nt withheld, positions 3409-3499]
A
[49 nt withheld, positions 3501-3549]
CCTTTGACGTTGGAGTCCACGTTCTTT
[37 nt withheld, positions 3577-3613]
ACCCTATCTCGGTCTATTCTTTTGATTTATAAGGGATTTTGCCGATTTCGGCCTATTGGTTAAAAAATGA
GCTGATTTAACAAAAATTTAACGCGAATTAATTCTGTGGAATGTGTGTCAGTTAGGGTGTGGAAAGTCCC
CAGGCTCCCCAGCAGGCAGAAGTATGCAAAGCATGCATCTCAATTAGTCAGCAACCAGGTGTGGAAAGTC
CCCAGGCTCCCCAGCAGGCAGAAGTATGCAAAGCATGCATCTCAATTAGTCAGCAACCATAGTCCCGCCC
CTAACTCCGCCCATCCCGCCCCTAACTCCGCCCAGTTCCGCCCATTCTCCGCCCCATGGCTGACTAATTT
TTTTTATTTATGCAGAGGCCGAGGCCGCCTCTGCCTCTGAGCTATTCCAGAAGTAGTGAGGAGGCTTTTT
TGGAGGCCTAGGCTTTTGCAAAAAGCTCCCGGGAGCTTGTATATCCATTTTCGGATCTGATCAAGAGACA
GGATGAGGATCGTTTCGCATGATTGAACAAGATGGATTGCACGCAGGTTCTCCGGCCGCTTGGGTGGAGA
GGCTATTCGGCTATGACTGGGCACAACAGACAATCGGCTGCTCTGATGCCGCCGTGTTCCGGCTGTCAGC
GCAGGGGCGCCCGGTTCTTTTTGTCAAGACCGACCTGTCCGGTGCCCTGAATGAACTGCAGGACGAGGCA
GCGCGGCTATCGTGGCTGGCCACGACGGGCGTTCCTTGCGCAGCTGTGCTCGACGTTGTCACTGAAGCGG
GAAGGGACTGGCTGCTATTGGGCGAAGTGCCGGGGCAGGATCTCCTGTCATCTCACCTTGCTCCTGCCGA
GAAAGTATCCATCATGGCTGATGCAATGCGGCGGCTGCATACGCTTGATCCGGCTACCTGCCCATTCGAC
CACCAAGCGAAACATCGCATCGAGCGAGCACGTACTCGGATGGAAGCCGGTCTTGTCGATCAGGATGATC
TGGACGAAGAGCATCAGGGGCTCGCGCCAGCCGAACTGTTCGCCAGGCTCAAGGCGCGCATGCCCGACGG
CGAGGATCTCGTCGTGACCCATGGCGATGCCTGCTTGCCGAATATCATGGTGGAAAATGGCCGCTTTTCT
GGATTCATCGACTGTGGCCGGCTGGGTGTGGCGGACCGCTATCAGGACATAGCGTTGGCTACCCGTGATA
TTGCTGAAGAGCTTGGCGGCGAATGGGCTGACCGCTTCCTCGTGCTTTACGGTATCGCCGCTCCCGATTC
GCAGCGCATCGCCTTCTATCGCCTTCTTGACGAGTTCTTCTGAGCGGGACTCTGGGGTTCGAAATGACCG
ACCAAGCGACGCCCAACCTGCCATCACGAGATTTCGATTCCACCGCCGCCTTCTATGAAAGGTTGGGCTT
CGGAATCGTTTTCCGGGACGCCGGCTGGATGATCCTCCAGCGCGGGGATCTCATGCTGGAGTTCTTCGCC
CACCCCAACTTGTTTATTGCAGCTTATAATGGTTACAAATAAAGCAATAGCATCACAAATTTCACAAATA
AAGCATTTTTTTCACTGCATTCTAGTTGTGGTTTGTCCAAACTCATCAATGTATCTTATCATGTCTGTAT
ACCGTCGACCTCTAGCTAGAGCTTGGCGTAATCATGGTCATAGCTGTTTCCTGTGTGAAATTGTTATCCG
CTCACAATTCCACACAACATACGAGCCGGAAGCATAAAGTGTAAAGCCTGGGGTGCCTAATGAGTGAGCT
AACTCACATTAATTGCGTTGCGCTCACTGCCCGCTTTCCAGTCGGGAAACCTGTCGTGCCAGCTGCATTA
ATGAATCGGCCAACGCGCGGGGAGAGGCGGTTTGCGTATTGGGCGCTCTTCCGCTTCCTCGCTCACTGAC
TCGCTGCGCTCGGTCGTTCGGCTGCGGCGAGCGGTATCAGCTCACTCAAAGGCGGTAATACGGTTATCCA
CAGAATCAGGGGATAACGCAGGAAAGAACATGTGAGCAAAAGGCCAGCAAAAGGCCAGGAACCGTAAAAA
GGCCGCGTTGCTGGCGTTTTTCCATAGGCTCCGCCCCCCTGACGAGCATCACAAAAATCGACGCTCAAGT
CAGAGGTGGCGAAACCCGACAGGACTATAAAGATACCAGGCGTTTCCCCCTGGAAGCTCCCTCGTGCGCT
CTCCTGTTCCGACCCTGCCGCTTACCGGATACCTGTCCGCCTTTCTCCCTTCGGGAAGCGTGGCGCTTTC
TCATAGCTCACGCTGTAGGTATCTCAGTTCGGTGTAGGTCGTTCGCTCCAAGCTGGGCTGTGTGCACGAA
CCCCCCGTTCAGCCCGACCGCTGCGCCTTATCCGGTAACTATCGTCTTGAGTCCAACCCGGTAAGACACG
ACTTATCGCCACTGGCAGCAGCCACTGGTAACAGGATTAGCAGAGCGAGGTATGTAGGCGGTGCTACAGA
GTTCTTGAAGTGGTGGCCTAACTACGGCTACACTAGAAGAACAGTATTTGGTATCTGCGCTCTGCTGAAG
CCAGTTACCTTCGGAAAAAGAGTTGGTAGCTCTTGATCCGGCAAACAAACCACCGCTGGTAGCGGTTTTT
TTGTTTGCAAGCAGCAGATTACGCGCAGAAAAAAAGGATCTCAAGAAGATCCTTTGATCTTTTCTACGGG
GTCTGACGCTCAGTGGAACGAAAACTCACGTTAAGGGATTTTGGTCATGAGATTATCAAAAAGGATCTTC
ACCTAGATCCTTTTAAATTAAAAATGAAGTTTTAAATCAATCTAAAGTATATATGAGTAAACTTGGTCTG
ACAGTTACCAATGCTTAATCAGTGAGGCACCTATCTCAGCGATCTGTCTATTTCGTTCATCCATAGTTGC
CTGACTCCCCGTCGTGTAGATAACTACGATACGGGAGGGCTTACCATCTGGCCCCAGTGCTGCAATGATA
CCGCGAGACCCACGCTCACCGGCTCCAGATTTATCAGCAATAAACCAGCCAGCCGGAAGGGCCGAGCGCA
GAAGTGGTCCTGCAACTTTATCCGCCTCCATCCAGTCTATTAATTGTTGCCGGGAAGCTAGAGTAAGTAG
TTCGCCAGTTAATAGTTTGCGCAACGTTGTTGCCATTGCTACAGGCATCGTGGTGTCACGCTCGTCGTTT
GGTATGGCTTCATTCAGCTCCGGTTCCCAACGATCAAGGCGAGTTACATGATCCCCCATGTTGTGCAAAA
AAGCGGTTAGCTCCTTCGGTCCTCCGATCGTTGTCAGAAGTAAGTTGGCCGCAGTGTTATCACTCATGGT
TATGGCAGCACTGCATAATTCTCTTACTGTCATGCCATCCGTAAGATGCTTTTCTGTGACTGGTGAGTAC
TCAACCAAGTCATTCTGAGAATAGTGTATGCGGCGACCGAGTTGCTCTTGCCCGGCGTCAATACGGGATA
ATACCGCGCCACATAGCAGAACTTTAAAAGTGCTCATCATTGGAAAACGTTCTTCGGGGCGAAAACTCTC
AAGGATCTTACCGCTGTTGAGATCCAGTTCGATGTAACCCACTCGTGCACCCAACTGATCTTCAGCATCT
TTTACTTTCACCAGCGTTTCTGGGTGAGCAAAAACAGGAAGGCAAAATGCCGCAAAAAAGGGAATAAGGG
CGACACGGAAATGTTGAATACTCATACTCTTCCTTTTTCAATATTATTGAAGCATTTATCAGGGTTATTG
TCTCATGAGCGGATACATATTTGAATGTATTTAGAAAAATAAACAAATAGGGGTTCCGCGCACATTTCCC
CGAAAAGTGCCACCTGACGTC
Features (pLannotate 1.2.2; 20 found; start..end, strand, type, name):
     28..80      -  misc_feature   bom (fragment): basis of mobility region from pBR322
    235..614     +  enhancer       CMV enhancer: human cytomegalovirus immediate early enhancer
    615..818     +  promoter       CMV promoter: human cytomegalovirus (CMV) immediate early promoter
    814..847     +  LTR            5' LTR (truncated) (fragment): truncated 5' long terminal repeat (LTR) from HIV-1
    863..881     +  promoter       T7 promoter: promoter for bacteriophage T7 RNA polymerase
    949..2961    +  CDS            RIPK1: RIPK1_HUMAN - Also known as RIP From Homo sapiens (Human).
   3014..3238    +  polyA_signal   bGH poly(A) signal: bovine growth hormone polyadenylation signal
   3242..3263    +  promoter       SV40 promoter (fragment): SV40 enhancer and early promoter
   3284..3712    +  rep_origin     f1 ori (sequence partly withheld): f1 bacteriophage origin of replication; arrow indicates direction of (+) strand synthesis
   3726..4055    +  promoter       SV40 promoter: SV40 enhancer and early promoter
   4122..4913    +  CDS            neo: KKA2_KLEPN - Also known as kan, nptII. Experimental evidence at protein level: Swiss-Prot protein existence level 1. Resistance to kanamycin, neomycin, paromomycin, ribostamycin, butirosin and gentamicin B. From Klebsiella pneumoniae.
   4937..5095    +  CDS            ble (fragment): BLE_KLEPN - Experimental evidence at protein level: Swiss-Prot protein existence level 1. Binding protein with a strong affinity to the bleomycin family of antibiotics. Binds to CL990; an antimitotic-antibiotic compound. From Klebsiella pneumoniae.
   5090..5211    +  polyA_signal   SV40 poly(A) signal: SV40 polyadenylation signal
   5284..5300    -  protein_bind   lac operator: The lac repressor binds to the lac operator to inhibit transcription in E. coli. This inhibition can be relieved by adding lactose or isopropyl-β-D-thiogalactopyranoside (IPTG). lac repressor encoded by lacI
   5308..5338    -  promoter       lac promoter: promoter for the E. coli lac operon
   5353..5374    -  protein_bind   CAP binding site: CAP binding activates transcription in the presence of cAMP. E. coli catabolite activator protein
   5387..5479    -  CDS            lacI (fragment): lac repressor; lacI; The lac repressor binds to the lac operator to inhibit transcription in E. coli. This inhibition can be relieved by adding lactose or isopropyl-β-D-thiogalactopyranoside (IPTG).
   5662..6247    -  rep_origin     ori: high-copy-number ColE1/pMB1/pBR322/pUC origin of replication
   6418..7278    -  CDS            AmpR: β-lactamase; bla; confers resistance to ampicillin, carbenicillin, and related antibiotics
   7279..7383    -  promoter       AmpR promoter: bla
