[The description below was written by a language model from this plasmid's Addgene catalogue record and pLannotate feature annotations shown in this document.]
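Description:
pcDNA3-HA-RIPK1 K163R is a mammalian expression plasmid built on a pcDNA3-HA backbone for overexpressing a point mutant of human receptor-interacting serine/threonine kinase 1 (RIPK1) in cultured mammalian cells. It is maintained in E. coli at high copy through a ColE1/pUC-type origin and selected with ampicillin via the β-lactamase gene and its native promoter. An f1 origin is also present, which allows single-stranded DNA production. For selecting stably transfected mammalian cells, the backbone carries a neomycin phosphotransferase cassette driven by the SV40 enhancer/early promoter and terminated by the SV40 polyadenylation signal. The short annotated fragments of ble, lacI, the lac promoter/operator region, bom and an HIV-1 LTR are most likely backbone remnants or chance annotation matches rather than functional parts.

The payload is the RIPK1 coding sequence placed downstream of the CMV immediate-early enhancer and promoter and followed by the bovine growth hormone polyadenylation signal, giving strong constitutive expression after transfection. A T7 promoter lies between the CMV promoter and the insert and could support in vitro transcription. According to the catalogue entry, an HA epitope supplied by the backbone is fused to the N terminus for detection or immunoprecipitation, although the feature table does not annotate it separately. The insert carries a K163R substitution, replacing a lysine with arginine. This conservative change is commonly used to remove a candidate modification site such as ubiquitylation, but the record does not state the rationale. The cloning sites are not recorded. The associated work concerns regulation of necroptosis through ubiquitylation and degradation of RIP kinases, so the construct is probably meant for comparing mutant and wild-type RIPK1 behaviour in cells.
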