Addgene plasmid #78836: pcDNA3-HA-RIPK1 K163R
Purpose: To overexpress RIPK1 K163R in Mammalian Cells
Depositing lab: Jaewhan Song. Depositing organization: Yonsei University. Publication: CHIP controls necroptosis through ubiquitylation- and lysosome-dependent degradation of RIPK3. Seo J, Lee EW, Sung H, Seong D, Dondelinger Y, Shin J, Jeong M, Lee HK, Kim JH, Han SY, Lee C, Seong JK, Vandenabeele P, Song J. Nat Cell Biol. 2016 Mar;18(3):291-302. doi: 10.1038/ncb3314. Epub 2016 Feb 22. PubMed 26900751.
Backbone
  Vector backbone: pcDNA3-HA
  Vector type: Mammalian Expression
Growth in bacteria
  Bacterial resistance: Ampicillin, 100 μg/mL
  Growth temperature: 37°C
  Growth strain: DH5alpha
  Copy number: High Copy
Gene/Insert
  Gene/Insert name: RIPK1
  Species: H. sapiens (human)
  Mutation: K163R
  Entrez Gene: RIPK1 (a.k.a. AIEFL, IMD57, RIP, RIP-1, RIP1)
  Promoter: CMV
  Tag / fusion protein: HA (N terminal on backbone)
  Cloning method: Restriction Enzyme; 5′ cloning site unknown (unknown if destroyed); 3′ cloning site unknown (unknown if destroyed)
  Sequencing primers: 5′ CMV-F; 3′ BGHrev
Terms and licenses: Academic/Nonprofit Terms; Industry Terms: Not Available to Industry
How to cite: pcDNA3-HA-RIPK1 K163R was a gift from Jaewhan Song (Addgene plasmid # 78836 ; http://n2t.net/addgene:78836 ; RRID:Addgene_78836)
