>Addgene plasmid #78836 | pcDNA3-HA-RIPK1 K163R | addgene partial sequence | sequence record 149175 | CMV-F 5'-CGCAAATGGGCGGTAGGCGTG-3'
GCAGAGCTCTCTGGCTAACTAGAGAACCCACTGCTTACTGGCTTATCGAAATTAATACGACTCACTATAG
GGAGACCCAAGCTTGGTACCATGGCCTCCTACCCTTATGATGTGCCAGATTATGCCTCTCCCGAATTCAT
GCAACCAGACATGTCCTTGAATGTCATTAAGATGAAATCCAGTGACTTCCTGGAGAGTGCAGAACTGGAC
AGCGGAGGCTTTGGGAAGGTGTCTCTGTGTTTCCACAGAACCCAGGGACTCATGATCATGAAAACAGTGT
ACAAGGGGCCCAACTGCATTGAGCACAACGAGGCCCTCTTGGAGGAGGCGAAGATGATGAACAGACTGAG
ACACAGCCGGGTGGTGAAGCTCCTGGGCGTCATCATAGAGGAAGGGAAGTACTCCCTGGTGATGGAGTAC
ATGGAGAAGGGCAACCTGATGCACGTGCTGAAAGCCGAGATGAGTACTCCGCTTTCTGTAAAAGGAAGGA
TAATTTTGGAAATCATTGAAGGAATGTGCTACTTACATGGAAAAGGCGTGATACACAAGGACCTGAAGCC
TGAAAATATCCTTGTTGATAATGACTTCCACATTAAGATCGCAGACCTCGGCCTTGCCTCCTTTAGGATG
TGGAGCAAACTGAATAATGAAGAGCACAATGAGCTGAGGGAAGTGGACGGCACCGCTAAGAAGAATGGCG
GCACCCTCTACTACATGGCGCCCGAGCACCTGAATGACGTCAACGCAAAGCCCACAGAGAAGTCGGATGT
GTACAGCTTTGCTGTAGTACTCTGGGCGATATTTGCAAATAAGGAGCCATATGAAAA
