>Addgene plasmid #78836 | pcDNA3-HA-RIPK1 K163R | addgene partial sequence | sequence record 149176 | BGH-rev 5'-TAGAAGGCACAGTCGAGG-3'
CTATAGAATAGGGCCCTCTAGATGCATGCTCGAGTTAGTTCTGGCTGACGTAAATCAAGCTGCTCAGAAG
GTCGATCCTGGAACACTGGTGGAGCGCCTGGGCCAGCTTCCCCACCGTGGCTCCCTTTATGCCTTCCCTC
ATCACCCACTTTTGGAGCATCTGGTAAACCTTTTCTTTCAGTCCATCTCGCTCATAGTCATGGTCAATTT
CATCAATCTGAGACTGTGTGAAGCCCAGTTTACGGGCACAGTTTTTCCAGTGCTTTCCCAGATTTTCCCT
GATTGGGTCCAGGTGTTTATCCGTCAGACTAGTGGTATTATCAAAGATAGCTTGGTACTTAGCAGCTGGC
TCTTCTTTGAAGTTCGTATTTGTGCTGTCTAGTAGTGATGAACTCGTCCCACCAATCTCCATATAATTGT
AGGCTCCAATCTGAATGCCAGTACTATTGTATATGGTATATTTTATAGATTCATCTGTTGGTGGCAAGGA
GCTGAATGGCATGGTGGGTGTATTTCCTAGATAGTTGGTCTCAGGCACTGGGATATTATGCAGACTAGGC
ATATGACTTGGAATTGGCCTGTACCAAACTCTGGGACCTGCTGTTCCTGGATCCAGTGGTCTTGTTCCAA
AGCCATGTGAGCTATATAATCCATTGTTCTGATACAGTACTTGAGGTTGGCTGGTGAGCCCTGAGGGCTG
GTGCACTGCATTACCATGACTGGCTGCACTGGAATAAGCAGTGCCTTT
